Addgene plasmid #90554: BUB1B A7.1 gRNA
Purpose: 3rd generation lentiviral gRNA plasmid targeting human BUB1B
Depositing lab: Iain Cheeseman. Depositing organization: Whitehead Institute for Biomedical Research. Publication: Large-Scale Analysis of CRISPR/Cas9 Cell-Cycle Knockouts Reveals the Diversity of p53-Dependent Responses to Cell-Cycle Defects. McKinley KL, Cheeseman IM. Dev Cell. 2017 Feb 27;40(4):405-420.e2. doi: 10.1016/j.devcel.2017.01.012. Epub 2017 Feb 16. PubMed 28216383.
Backbone
  Vector backbone: pLenti-sgRNA
  Backbone manufacturer: Eric Lander & David Sabatini labs (Addgene plasmid #71409)
  Backbone size w/o insert (bp): 9151
  Vector type: Lentiviral, CRISPR
  Selectable markers: Puromycin
Growth in bacteria
  Bacterial resistance: Ampicillin, 100 μg/mL
  Growth temperature: 37°C
  Growth strain: NEB Stable
  Copy number: Unknown
Gene/Insert
  Gene/Insert name: BUB1B (Guide Designation A7.1) (alt name: pKMKO series)
  gRNA/shRNA sequence: CACCgCGGATCATGTCCACGCTTCA
  Species: H. sapiens (human)
  Promoter: U6
  Cloning method: Restriction Enzyme; 5′ cloning site BsmBI (destroyed during cloning); 3′ cloning site BsmBI (destroyed during cloning)
  Sequencing primers: 5′ hU6-F (5'-GAGGGCCTATTTCCCATGATT-3'); 3′ EF1a-R (5'-CACGGCGACTACTGCACTTA-3')
Terms and licenses: Academic/Nonprofit Terms; Industry Terms: Not Available to Industry
Depositor comments: Please note that gRNA target sequence listed is not strictly the 20nt spacer sequence, but also contains the 5' BsmBI overhang. For more information about knockout human cell lines generated using this plasmid, please see http://cellcycleknockouts.wi.mit.edu/ .
How to cite: BUB1B A7.1 gRNA was a gift from Iain Cheeseman (Addgene plasmid # 90554 ; http://n2t.net/addgene:90554 ; RRID:Addgene_90554)
