[The description below was written by a language model from this plasmid's Addgene catalogue record and pLannotate feature annotations shown in this document.]
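Description:
BUB1B A7.1 gRNA is a third-generation lentiviral CRISPR plasmid built on the pLenti-sgRNA backbone. It carries a single guide RNA directed against human BUB1B, a cell-cycle gene. In bacteria it is maintained through a high-copy ColE1/pUC-type origin and ampicillin resistance (AmpR), and an f1 origin is also present. The guide spacer was inserted by restriction cloning between two BsmBI sites, both of which were destroyed in the process. It lies downstream of the human U6 RNA polymerase III promoter and directly upstream of the Streptococcus pyogenes sgRNA scaffold, which the feature table annotates as a tracrRNA fragment. No Cas9 coding sequence appears among the annotated features, so the nuclease must be supplied separately.

The viral cassette begins with an RSV promoter fused to a truncated HIV-1 5' LTR, which makes genomic RNA production in packaging cells independent of Tat. This is followed by the Ψ packaging signal with a gag fragment, the RRE for Rev-dependent nuclear export, and a cPPT/CTS element. The cassette ends in a self-inactivating ΔU3 3' LTR. Between the LTRs, an EF-1α core promoter drives puromycin N-acetyltransferase, allowing selection of transduced mammalian cells, and a WPRE follows to enhance transcript expression. An SV40 poly(A) signal and SV40 origin sit outside the 3' LTR.

The sequenced record is 7,302 nt, shorter than the 9,151 bp listed for the empty backbone. The record does not explain this difference. The plasmid belongs to a guide series used to generate knockout human cell lines for a large-scale analysis of cell-cycle gene knockouts and p53-dependent responses.
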