Features (pLannotate 1.2.2; 27 found; start..end, strand, type, name):
     56..77      +  protein_bind   CAP binding site: CAP binding activates transcription in the presence of cAMP. E. coli catabolite activator protein
     92..122     +  promoter       lac promoter: promoter for the E. coli lac operon
    130..146     +  protein_bind   lac operator: The lac repressor binds to the lac operator to inhibit transcription in E. coli. This inhibition can be relieved by adding lactose or isopropyl-β-D-thiogalactopyranoside (IPTG). lac repressor encoded by lacI
    191..209     +  promoter       T3 promoter: promoter for bacteriophage T3 RNA polymerase
    237..463     +  promoter       RSV promoter: Rous sarcoma virus enhancer/promoter
    464..644     +  LTR            5' LTR (truncated): truncated 5' long terminal repeat (LTR) from HIV-1
    691..816     +  misc_feature   HIV-1 Ψ: packaging signal of human immunodeficiency virus type 1
    800..1163    +  CDS            HIV-1 gag (fragment): gag protein from human immunodeficiency virus 1; gag
   1309..1542    +  misc_feature   RRE: The Rev response element (RRE) of HIV-1 allows for Rev-dependent mRNA export from the nucleus to the cytoplasm.
   1919..1945    +  CDS            Rev (fragment): human immunodeficiency virus 1 (HIV-1) Rev protein; rev; enhances nuclear export of unspliced and incompletely spliced viral mRNAs
   1949..2189    +  promoter       U6 promoter: RNA polymerase III promoter for human U6 snRNA
   2237..2304    +  misc_RNA       tracrRNA (fragment): trans-activating CRISPR RNA for the Streptococcus pyogenes CRISPR/Cas9 system
   2353..2470    +  misc_feature   cPPT/CTS: central polypurine tract and central termination sequence of HIV-1
   2539..2750    +  promoter       EF-1α core promoter: core promoter for human elongation factor EF-1α
   2776..3375    +  CDS            PuroR (fragment): puromycin N-acetyltransferase; pac from Streptomyces; confers resistance to puromycin
   3391..3979    +  misc_feature   WPRE: woodchuck hepatitis virus posttranscriptional regulatory element
   4030..4049    +  misc_feature   cPPT/CTS (fragment): central polypurine tract and central termination sequence of HIV-1
   4051..4284    +  LTR            3' LTR (ΔU3): self-inactivating 3' long terminal repeat (LTR) from HIV-1
   4362..4483    +  polyA_signal   SV40 poly(A) signal: SV40 polyadenylation signal
   4523..4658    +  rep_origin     SV40 ori: SV40 origin of replication
   4679..4697    -  promoter       T7 promoter: promoter for bacteriophage T7 RNA polymerase
   4705..4860    +  CDS            lacZα (fragment): LacZα fragment of β-galactosidase; lacZ fragment
   4865..5293    +  rep_origin     f1 ori (sequence partly withheld): f1 bacteriophage origin of replication; arrow indicates direction of (+) strand synthesis
   5346..5450    +  promoter       AmpR promoter: bla
   5451..6311    +  CDS            AmpR: β-lactamase; bla; confers resistance to ampicillin, carbenicillin, and related antibiotics
   6482..7070    +  rep_origin     ori: high-copy-number ColE1/pMB1/pBR322/pUC origin of replication
   7253..43      +  CDS            lacI (fragment) (across the origin): lac repressor; lacI; The lac repressor binds to the lac operator to inhibit transcription in E. coli. This inhibition can be relieved by adding lactose or isopropyl-β-D-thiogalactopyranoside (IPTG).
>Addgene plasmid #90554 | BUB1B A7.1 gRNA | addgene full sequence | sequence record 182867 | Addgene NGS Result
GCAGCTGGCACGACAGGTTTCCCGACTGGAAAGCGGGCAGTGAGCGCAACGCAATTAATGTGAGTTAGCT
CACTCATTAGGCACCCCAGGCTTTACACTTTATGCTTCCGGCTCGTATGTTGTGTGGAATTGTGAGCGGA
TAACAATTTCACACAGGAAACAGCTATGACCATGATTACGCCAAGCGCGCAATTAACCCTCACTAAAGGG
AACAAAAGCTGGAGCTGCAAGCTTAATGTAGTCTTATGCAATACTCTTGTAGTCTTGCAACATGGTAACG
ATGAGTTAGCAACATGCCTTACAAGGAGAGAAAAAGCACCGTGCATGCCGATTGGTGGAAGTAAGGTGGT
ACGATCGTGCCTTATTAGGAAGGCAACAGACGGGTCTGACATGGATTGGACGAACCACTGAATTGCCGCA
TTGCAGAGATATTGTATTTAAGTGCCTAGCTCGATACATAAACGGGTCTCTCTGGTTAGACCAGATCTGA
GCCTGGGAGCTCTCTGGCTAACTAGGGAACCCACTGCTTAAGCCTCAATAAAGCTTGCCTTGAGTGCTTC
AAGTAGTGTGTGCCCGTCTGTTGTGTGACTCTGGTAACTAGAGATCCCTCAGACCCTTTTAGTCAGTGTG
GAAAATCTCTAGCAGTGGCGCCCGAACAGGGACTTGAAAGCGAAAGGGAAACCAGAGGAGCTCTCTCGAC
GCAGGACTCGGCTTGCTGAAGCGCGCACGGCAAGAGGCGAGGGGCGGCGACTGGTGAGTACGCCAAAAAT
TTTGACTAGCGGAGGCTAGAAGGAGAGAGATGGGTGCGAGAGCGTCAGTATTAAGCGGGGGAGAATTAGA
TCGCGATGGGAAAAAATTCGGTTAAGGCCAGGGGGAAAGAAAAAATATAAATTAAAACATATAGTATGGG
CAAGCAGGGAGCTAGAACGATTCGCAGTTAATCCTGGCCTGTTAGAAACATCAGAAGGCTGTAGACAAAT
ACTGGGACAGCTACAACCATCCCTTCAGACAGGATCAGAAGAACTTAGATCATTATATAATACAGTAGCA
ACCCTCTATTGTGTGCATCAAAGGATAGAGATAAAAGACACCAAGGAAGCTTTAGACAAGATAGAGGAAG
AGCAAAACAAAAGTAAGACCACCGCACAGCAAGCGGCCGCTGATCTTCAGACCTGGAGGAGGAGATATGA
GGGACAATTGGAGAAGTGAATTATATAAATATAAAGTAGTAAAAATTGAACCATTAGGAGTAGCACCCAC
CAAGGCAAAGAGAAGAGTGGTGCAGAGAGAAAAAAGAGCAGTGGGAATAGGAGCTTTGTTCCTTGGGTTC
TTGGGAGCAGCAGGAAGCACTATGGGCGCAGCGTCAATGACGCTGACGGTACAGGCCAGACAATTATTGT
CTGGTATAGTGCAGCAGCAGAACAATTTGCTGAGGGCTATTGAGGCGCAACAGCATCTGTTGCAACTCAC
AGTCTGGGGCATCAAGCAGCTCCAGGCAAGAATCCTGGCTGTGGAAAGATACCTAAAGGATCAACAGCTC
CTGGGGATTTGGGGTTGCTCTGGAAAACTCATTTGCACCACTGCTGTGCCTTGGAATGCTAGTTGGAGTA
ATAAATCTCTGGAACAGATTTGGAATCACACGACCTGGATGGAGTGGGACAGAGAAATTAACAATTACAC
AAGCTTAATACACTCCTTAATTGAAGAATCGCAAAACCAGCAAGAAAAGAATGAACAAGAATTATTGGAA
TTAGATAAATGGGCAAGTTTGTGGAATTGGTTTAACATAACAAATTGGCTGTGGTATATAAAATTATTCA
TAATGATAGTAGGAGGCTTGGTAGGTTTAAGAATAGTTTTTGCTGTACTTTCTATAGTGAATAGAGTTAG
GCAGGGATATTCACCATTATCGTTTCAGACCCACCTCCCAACCCCGAGGGGACCCAGAGAGGGCCTATTT
CCCATGATTCCTTCATATTTGCATATACGATACAAGGCTGTTAGAGAGATAATTAGAATTAATTTGACTG
TAAACACAAAGATATTAGTACAAAATACGTGACGTAGAAAGTAATAATTTCTTGGGTAGTTTGCAGTTTT
AAAATTATGTTTTAAAATGGACTATCATATGCTTACCGTAACTTGAAAGTATTTCGATTTCTTGGCTTTA
TATATCTTGTGGAAAGGACGAAACACCGCGGATCATGTCCACGCTTCAGTTTAAGAGCTATGCTGGAAAC
AGCATAGCAAGTTTAAATAAGGCTAGTCCGTTATCAACTTGAAAAAGTGGCACCGAGTCGGTGCTTTTTT
TGAATTCTAGATCTTGAGACAAATGGCAGTATTCATCCACAATTTTAAAAGAAAAGGGGGGATTGGGGGG
TACAGTGCAGGGGAAAGAATAGTAGACATAATAGCAACAGACATACAAACTAAAGAATTACAAAAACAAA
TTACAAAAATTCAAAATTTTCGGGTTTATTACAGGGACAGCAGAGATCCACTTTGGCGCCGGCTCGAGTG
GCTCCGGTGCCCGTCAGTGGGCAGAGCGCACATCGCCCACAGTCCCCGAGAAGTTGGGGGGAGGGGTCGG
CAATTGAACCGGTGCCTAGAGAAGGTGGCGCGGGGTAAACTGGGAAAGTGATGTCGTGTACTGGCTCCGC
CTTTTTCCCGAGGGTGGGGGAGAACCGTATATAAGTGCAGTAGTCGCCGTGAACGTTCTTTTTCGCAACG
GGTTTGCCGCCAGAACACAGGTGTCGTGACGCGGGATCCGCCACCATGACCGAGTACAAGCCCACGGTGC
GCCTCGCCACCCGCGACGACGTCCCCAGGGCCGTACGCACCCTCGCCGCCGCGTTCGCCGACTACCCCGC
CACGCGCCACACCGTCGATCCGGACCGCCACATCGAGCGGGTCACCGAGCTGCAAGAACTCTTCCTCACG
CGCGTCGGGCTCGACATCGGCAAGGTGTGGGTCGCGGACGACGGCGCCGCGGTGGCGGTCTGGACCACGC
CGGAGAGCGTCGAAGCGGGGGCGGTGTTCGCCGAGATCGGCCCGCGCATGGCCGAGTTGAGCGGTTCCCG
GCTGGCCGCGCAGCAACAGATGGAAGGCCTCCTGGCGCCGCACCGGCCCAAGGAGCCCGCGTGGTTCCTG
GCCACCGTCGGAGTCTCGCCCGACCACCAGGGCAAGGGTCTGGGCAGCGCCGTCGTGCTCCCCGGAGTGG
AGGCGGCCGAGCGCGCCGGGGTGCCCGCCTTCCTGGAGACCTCCGCGCCCCGCAACCTCCCCTTCTACGA
GCGGCTCGGCTTCACCGTCACCGCCGACGTCGAGGTGCCCGAAGGACCGCGCACCTGGTGCATGACCCGC
AAGCCCGGTGCCTGAACGCGTTAAGTCGACAATCAACCTCTGGATTACAAAATTTGTGAAAGATTGACTG
GTATTCTTAACTATGTTGCTCCTTTTACGCTATGTGGATACGCTGCTTTAATGCCTTTGTATCATGCTAT
TGCTTCCCGTATGGCTTTCATTTTCTCCTCCTTGTATAAATCCTGGTTGCTGTCTCTTTATGAGGAGTTG
TGGCCCGTTGTCAGGCAACGTGGCGTGGTGTGCACTGTGTTTGCTGACGCAACCCCCACTGGTTGGGGCA
TTGCCACCACCTGTCAGCTCCTTTCCGGGACTTTCGCTTTCCCCCTCCCTATTGCCACGGCGGAACTCAT
CGCCGCCTGCCTTGCCCGCTGCTGGACAGGGGCTCGGCTGTTGGGCACTGACAATTCCGTGGTGTTGTCG
GGGAAATCATCGTCCTTTCCTTGGCTGCTCGCCTGTGTTGCCACCTGGATTCTGCGCGGGACGTCCTTCT
GCTACGTCCCTTCGGCCCTCAATCCAGCGGACCTTCCTTCCCGCGGCCTGCTGCCGGCTCTGCGGCCTCT
TCCGCGTCTTCGCCTTCGCCCTCAGACGAGTCGGATCTCCCTTTGGGCCGCCTCCCCGCGTCGACTTTAA
GACCAATGACTTACAAGGCAGCTGTAGATCTTAGCCACTTTTTAAAAGAAAAGGGGGGACTGGAAGGGCT
AATTCACTCCCAACGAAGACAAGATCTGCTTTTTGCTTGTACTGGGTCTCTCTGGTTAGACCAGATCTGA
GCCTGGGAGCTCTCTGGCTAACTAGGGAACCCACTGCTTAAGCCTCAATAAAGCTTGCCTTGAGTGCTTC
AAGTAGTGTGTGCCCGTCTGTTGTGTGACTCTGGTAACTAGAGATCCCTCAGACCCTTTTAGTCAGTGTG
GAAAATCTCTAGCAGTACGTATAGTAGTTCATGTCATCTTATTATTCAGTATTTATAACTTGCAAAGAAA
TGAATATCAGAGAGTGAGAGGAACTTGTTTATTGCAGCTTATAATGGTTACAAATAAAGCAATAGCATCA
CAAATTTCACAAATAAAGCATTTTTTTCACTGCATTCTAGTTGTGGTTTGTCCAAACTCATCAATGTATC
TTATCATGTCTGGCTCTAGCTATCCCGCCCCTAACTCCGCCCATCCCGCCCCTAACTCCGCCCAGTTCCG
CCCATTCTCCGCCCCATGGCTGACTAATTTTTTTTATTTATGCAGAGGCCGAGGCCGCCTCGGCCTCTGA
GCTATTCCAGAAGTAGTGAGGAGGCTTTTTTGGAGGCCTAGGGACGTACCCAATTCGCCCTATAGTGAGT
CGTATTACGCGCGCTCACTGGCCGTCGTTTTACAACGTCGTGACTGGGAAAACCCTGGCGTTACCCAACT
TAATCGCCTTGCAGCACATCCCCCTTTCGCCAGCTGGCGTAATAGCGAAGAGGCCCGCACCGATCGCCCT
TCCCAACAGTTGCGCAGCCTGAATGGCGAATGGG
[124 nt withheld, positions 4865-4988]
C
[91 nt withheld, positions 4990-5080]
A
[49 nt withheld, positions 5082-5130]
CCTTTGACGTTGGAGTCCACGTTCTTT
[37 nt withheld, positions 5158-5194]
ACCCTATCTCGGTCTATTCTTTTGATTTATAAGGGATTTTGCCGATTTCGGCCTATTGGTTAAAAAATGA
GCTGATTTAACAAAAATTTAACGCGAATTTTAACAAAATATTAACGCTTACAATTTAGGTGGCACTTTTC
GGGGAAATGTGCGCGGAACCCCTATTTGTTTATTTTTCTAAATACATTCAAATATGTATCCGCTCATGAG
ACAATAACCCTGATAAATGCTTCAATAATATTGAAAAAGGAAGAGTATGAGTATTCAACATTTCCGTGTC
GCCCTTATTCCCTTTTTTGCGGCATTTTGCCTTCCTGTTTTTGCTCACCCAGAAACGCTGGTGAAAGTAA
AAGATGCTGAAGATCAGTTGGGTGCACGAGTGGGTTACATCGAACTGGATCTCAACAGCGGTAAGATCCT
TGAGAGTTTTCGCCCCGAAGAACGTTTTCCAATGATGAGCACTTTTAAAGTTCTGCTATGTGGCGCGGTA
TTATCCCGTATTGACGCCGGGCAAGAGCAACTCGGTCGCCGCATACACTATTCTCAGAATGACTTGGTTG
AGTACTCACCAGTCACAGAAAAGCATCTTACGGATGGCATGACAGTAAGAGAATTATGCAGTGCTGCCAT
AACCATGAGTGATAACACTGCGGCCAACTTACTTCTGACAACGATCGGAGGACCGAAGGAGCTAACCGCT
TTTTTGCACAACATGGGGGATCATGTAACTCGCCTTGATCGTTGGGAACCGGAGCTGAATGAAGCCATAC
CAAACGACGAGCGTGACACCACGATGCCTGTAGCAATGGCAACAACGTTGCGCAAACTATTAACTGGCGA
ACTACTTACTCTAGCTTCCCGGCAACAATTAATAGACTGGATGGAGGCGGATAAAGTTGCAGGACCACTT
CTGCGCTCGGCCCTTCCGGCTGGCTGGTTTATTGCTGATAAATCTGGAGCCGGTGAGCGTGGGTCTCGCG
GTATCATTGCAGCACTGGGGCCAGATGGTAAGCCCTCCCGTATCGTAGTTATCTACACGACGGGGAGTCA
GGCAACTATGGATGAACGAAATAGACAGATCGCTGAGATAGGTGCCTCACTGATTAAGCATTGGTAACTG
TCAGACCAAGTTTACTCATATATACTTTAGATTGATTTAAAACTTCATTTTTAATTTAAAAGGATCTAGG
TGAAGATCCTTTTTGATAATCTCATGACCAAAATCCCTTAACGTGAGTTTTCGTTCCACTGAGCGTCAGA
CCCCGTAGAAAAGATCAAAGGATCTTCTTGAGATCCTTTTTTTCTGCGCGTAATCTGCTGCTTGCAAACA
AAAAAACCACCGCTACCAGCGGTGGTTTGTTTGCCGGATCAAGAGCTACCAACTCTTTTTCCGAAGGTAA
CTGGCTTCAGCAGAGCGCAGATACCAAATACTGTTCTTCTAGTGTAGCCGTAGTTAGGCCACCACTTCAA
GAACTCTGTAGCACCGCCTACATACCTCGCTCTGCTAATCCTGTTACCAGTGGCTGCTGCCAGTGGCGAT
AAGTCGTGTCTTACCGGGTTGGACTCAAGACGATAGTTACCGGATAAGGCGCAGCGGTCGGGCTGAACGG
GGGGTTCGTGCACACAGCCCAGCTTGGAGCGAACGACCTACACCGAACTGAGATACCTACAGCGTGAGCT
ATGAGAAAGCGCCACGCTTCCCGAAGGGAGAAAGGCGGACAGGTATCCGGTAAGCGGCAGGGTCGGAACA
GGAGAGCGCACGAGGGAGCTTCCAGGGGGAAACGCCTGGTATCTTTATAGTCCTGTCGGGTTTCGCCACC
TCTGACTTGAGCGTCGATTTTTGTGATGCTCGTCAGGGGGGCGGAGCCTATGGAAAAACGCCAGCAACGC
GGCCTTTTTACGGTTCCTGGCCTTTTGCTGGCCTTTTGCTCACATGTTCTTTCCTGCGTTATCCCCTGAT
TCTGTGGATAACCGTATTACCGCCTTTGAGTGAGCTGATACCGCTCGCCGCAGCCGAACGACCGAGCGCA
GCGAGTCAGTGAGCGAGGAAGCGGAAGAGCGCCCAATACGCAAACCGCCTCTCCCCGCGCGTTGGCCGAT
TCATTAAT
